>Addgene plasmid #110507 | EGFP-IQCF2 | addgene full sequence | sequence record 215607 | Addgene NGS Result
CGTTACATAACTTACGGTAAATGGCCCGCCTGGCTGACCGCCCAACGACCCCCGCCCATTGACGTCAATA
ATGACGTATGTTCCCATAGTAACGCCAATAGGGACTTTCCATTGACGTCAATGGGTGGAGTATTTACGGT
AAACTGCCCACTTGGCAGTACATCAAGTGTATCATATGCCAAGTACGCCCCCTATTGACGTCAATGACGG
TAAATGGCCCGCCTGGCATTATGCCCAGTACATGACCTTATGGGACTTTCCTACTTGGCAGTACATCTAC
GTATTAGTCATCGCTATTACCATGGTGATGCGGTTTTGGCAGTACATCAATGGGCGTGGATAGCGGTTTG
ACTCACGGGGATTTCCAAGTCTCCACCCCATTGACGTCAATGGGAGTTTGTTTTGGCACCAAAATCAACG
GGACTTTCCAAAATGTCGTAACAACTCCGCCCCATTGACGCAAATGGGCGGTAGGCGTGTACGGTGGGAG
GTCTATATAAGCAGAGCTGGTTTAGTGAACCGTCAGATCCGCTAGCGCTACCGGTCGCCACCATGGTGAG
CAAGGGCGAGGAGCTGTTCACCGGGGTGGTGCCCATCCTGGTCGAGCTGGACGGCGACGTAAACGGCCAC
AAGTTCAGCGTGTCCGGCGAGGGCGAGGGCGATGCCACCTACGGCAAGCTGACCCTGAAGTTCATCTGCA
CCACCGGCAAGCTGCCCGTGCCCTGGCCCACCCTCGTGACCACCCTGACCTACGGCGTGCAGTGCTTCAG
CCGCTACCCCGACCACATGAAGCAGCACGACTTCTTCAAGTCCGCCATGCCCGAAGGCTACGTCCAGGAG
CGCACCATCTTCTTCAAGGACGACGGCAACTACAAGACCCGCGCCGAGGTGAAGTTCGAGGGCGACACCC
TGGTGAACCGCATCGAGCTGAAGGGCATCGACTTCAAGGAGGACGGCAACATCCTGGGGCACAAGCTGGA
GTACAACTACAACAGCCACAACGTCTATATCATGGCCGACAAGCAGAAGAACGGCATCAAGGTGAACTTC
AAGATCCGCCACAACATCGAGGACGGCAGCGTGCAGCTCGCCGACCACTACCAGCAGAACACCCCCATCG
GCGACGGCCCCGTGCTGCTGCCCGACAACCACTACCTGAGCACCCAGTCCGCCCTGAGCAAAGACCCCAA
CGAGAAGCGCGATCACATGGTCCTGCTGGAGTTCGTGACCGCCGCCGGGATCACTCTCGGCATGGACGAG
CTGTACAAGTCCGGACTCAGATCTCGAGCTCAAGCTTCGAATTCTAGGGTTCGATTTTGTACCAAAGGCA
ATTTAATTTTGGTTATAATTGAGGATGTTGAAGAAAGCATTGAATGGAAGACATTGCAGAAGAAGAAACA
GCAGAAAATCAAGGAAAAACTTAGAATAAGAACAAAAGCAGCTGTAAAGATCCAGGCCTGGTGGCGGGGC
ACCCTGGTGCGCAGGACACTGCTGCATGCAGCCCTCAGGGCCTGGATAATTCAGTGCTGGTGGCGGATGA
CGCTGTCGAGGGTGCTGGAGAAGAAACGGCAGGCAGCTCTGATCGCCTACGCAACCAGAGAGAGGGCAGT
GATCAAGCTCCAGTCTTTGGTCCGTATGTGGCGTGTCCGCTGGCGATACTGCCAGGTGCTCAATGCCATC
TACATCATCCAGGGCCACTGGCAATGCCACAACTGCCAGACCTGCGCTCTCCTCCAGGGCCACTGTGTGG
TCACAGCCACTCACCTGCAGTTCCACATTGAGATCATCAACTCCTAAGGATCCACCGGATCTAGATAACT
GATCATAATCAGCCATACCACATTTGTAGAGGTTTTACTTGCTTTAAAAAACCTCCCACACCTCCCCCTG
AACCTGAAACATAAAATGAATGCAATTGTTGTTGTTAACTTGTTTATTGCAGCTTATAATGGTTACAAAT
AAAGCAATAGCATCACAAATTTCACAAATAAAGCATTTTTTTCACTGCATTCTAGTTGTGGTTTGTCCAA
ACTCATCAATGTATCTTAACGCGTAAATTGTAAGCGTTAATATTTTGTTAAAATTCGCGTTAAATTTTTG
TTAAATCAGCTCATTTTTTAACCAATAGGCCGAAATCGGCAAAATCCCTTATAAATCAAAAGAATAGACC
GAGATAGGGT
[37 nt withheld, positions 2181-2217]
AAAGAACGTGGACTCCAACGTCAAAGG
[49 nt withheld, positions 2245-2293]
T
[91 nt withheld, positions 2295-2385]
G
[124 nt withheld, positions 2387-2510]
CAGGTGGCACTTTTCGGGGAAATGTGCGCGGAACCCCTATTTGTTTATTTTTCTAAATACATTCAAATAT
GTATCCGCTCATGAGACAATAACCCTGATAAATGCTTCAATAATATTGAAAAAGGAAGAGTCCTGAGGCG
GAAAGAACCAGCTGTGGAATGTGTGTCAGTTAGGGTGTGGAAAGTCCCCAGGCTCCCCAGCAGGCAGAAG
TATGCAAAGCATGCATCTCAATTAGTCAGCAACCAGGTGTGGAAAGTCCCCAGGCTCCCCAGCAGGCAGA
AGTATGCAAAGCATGCATCTCAATTAGTCAGCAACCATAGTCCCGCCCCTAACTCCGCCCATCCCGCCCC
TAACTCCGCCCAGTTCCGCCCATTCTCCGCCCCATGGCTGACTAATTTTTTTTATTTATGCAGAGGCCGA
GGCCGCCTCGGCCTCTGAGCTATTCCAGAAGTAGTGAGGAGGCTTTTTTGGAGGCCTAGGCTTTTGCAAA
GATCGATCAAGAGACAGGATGAGGATCGTTTCGCATGATTGAACAAGATGGATTGCACGCAGGTTCTCCG
GCCGCTTGGGTGGAGAGGCTATTCGGCTATGACTGGGCACAACAGACAATCGGCTGCTCTGATGCCGCCG
TGTTCCGGCTGTCAGCGCAGGGGCGCCCGGTTCTTTTTGTCAAGACCGACCTGTCCGGTGCCCTGAATGA
ACTGCAAGACGAGGCAGCGCGGCTATCGTGGCTGGCCACGACGGGCGTTCCTTGCGCAGCTGTGCTCGAC
GTTGTCACTGAAGCGGGAAGGGACTGGCTGCTATTGGGCGAAGTGCCGGGGCAGGATCTCCTGTCATCTC
ACCTTGCTCCTGCCGAGAAAGTATCCATCATGGCTGATGCAATGCGGCGGCTGCATACGCTTGATCCGGC
TACCTGCCCATTCGACCACCAAGCGAAACATCGCATCGAGCGAGCACGTACTCGGATGGAAGCCGGTCTT
GTCGATCAGGATGATCTGGACGAAGAGCATCAGGGGCTCGCGCCAGCCGAACTGTTCGCCAGGCTCAAGG
CGAGCATGCCCGACGGCGAGGATCTCGTCGTGACCCATGGCGATGCCTGCTTGCCGAATATCATGGTGGA
AAATGGCCGCTTTTCTGGATTCATCGACTGTGGCCGGCTGGGTGTGGCGGACCGCTATCAGGACATAGCG
TTGGCTACCCGTGATATTGCTGAAGAGCTTGGCGGCGAATGGGCTGACCGCTTCCTCGTGCTTTACGGTA
TCGCCGCTCCCGATTCGCAGCGCATCGCCTTCTATCGCCTTCTTGACGAGTTCTTCTGAGCGGGACTCTG
GGGTTCGAAATGACCGACCAAGCGACGCCCAACCTGCCATCACGAGATTTCGATTCCACCGCCGCCTTCT
ATGAAAGGTTGGGCTTCGGAATCGTTTTCCGGGACGCCGGCTGGATGATCCTCCAGCGCGGGGATCTCAT
GCTGGAGTTCTTCGCCCACCCTAGGGGGAGGCTAACTGAAACACGGAAGGAGACAATACCGGAAGGAACC
CGCGCTATGACGGCAATAAAAAGACAGAATAAAACGCACGGTGTTGGGTCGTTTGTTCATAAACGCGGGG
TTCGGTCCCAGGGCTGGCACTCTGTCGATACCCCACCGAGACCCCATTGGGGCCAATACGCCCGCGTTTC
TTCCTTTTCCCCACCCCACCCCCCAAGTTCGGGTGAAGGCCCAGGGCTCGCAGCCAACGTCGGGGCGGCA
GGCCCTGCCATAGCCTCAGGTTACTCATATATACTTTAGATTGATTTAAAACTTCATTTTTAATTTAAAA
GGATCTAGGTGAAGATCCTTTTTGATAATCTCATGACCAAAATCCCTTAACGTGAGTTTTCGTTCCACTG
AGCGTCAGACCCCGTAGAAAAGATCAAAGGATCTTCTTGAGATCCTTTTTTTCTGCGCGTAATCTGCTGC
TTGCAAACAAAAAAACCACCGCTACCAGCGGTGGTTTGTTTGCCGGATCAAGAGCTACCAACTCTTTTTC
CGAAGGTAACTGGCTTCAGCAGAGCGCAGATACCAAATACTGTTCTTCTAGTGTAGCCGTAGTTAGGCCA
CCACTTCAAGAACTCTGTAGCACCGCCTACATACCTCGCTCTGCTAATCCTGTTACCAGTGGCTGCTGCC
AGTGGCGATAAGTCGTGTCTTACCGGGTTGGACTCAAGACGATAGTTACCGGATAAGGCGCAGCGGTCGG
GCTGAACGGGGGGTTCGTGCACACAGCCCAGCTTGGAGCGAACGACCTACACCGAACTGAGATACCTACA
GCGTGAGCTATGAGAAAGCGCCACGCTTCCCGAAGGGAGAAAGGCGGACAGGTATCCGGTAAGCGGCAGG
GTCGGAACAGGAGAGCGCACGAGGGAGCTTCCAGGGGGAAACGCCTGGTATCTTTATAGTCCTGTCGGGT
TTCGCCACCTCTGACTTGAGCGTCGATTTTTGTGATGCTCGTCAGGGGGGCGGAGCCTATGGAAAAACGC
CAGCAACGCGGCCTTTTTACGGTTCCTGGCCTTTTGCTGGCCTTTTGCTCACATGTTCTTTCCTGCGTTA
TCCCCTGATTCTGTGGATAACCGTATTACCGCCATGCATTAGTTATTAATAGTAATCAATTACGGGGTCA
TTAGTTCATAGCCCATATATGGAGTTCCG
Features (pLannotate 1.2.2; 16 found; start..end, strand, type, name):
      1..304     +  enhancer       CMV enhancer: human cytomegalovirus immediate early enhancer
    305..508     +  promoter       CMV promoter: human cytomegalovirus (CMV) immediate early promoter
    553..1269    +  CDS            EGFP: EGFP is a basic (constitutively fluorescent) green fluorescent protein published in 1996, derived from Aequorea victoria. It is reported to be a rapidly-maturing weak dimer with moderate acid sensitivity.
   1270..1305    +  misc_feature   MCS (fragment): multiple cloning site
   1306..1794    +  CDS            IQCF2: IQCF2_HUMAN - Experimental evidence at protein level: Swiss-Prot protein existence level 1. From Homo sapiens (Human).
   1820..1904    +  CDS            large T antigen (fragment): large T antigen from SV40 (simian virus 40)
   1927..2048    +  polyA_signal   SV40 poly(A) signal: SV40 polyadenylation signal
   2082..2510    -  rep_origin     f1 ori (sequence partly withheld): f1 bacteriophage origin of replication; arrow indicates direction of (+) strand synthesis
   2537..2641    +  promoter       AmpR promoter: bla
   2643..3000    +  promoter       SV40 promoter: SV40 enhancer and early promoter
   3035..3829    +  CDS            NeoR/KanR: aminoglycoside phosphotransferase from Tn5; aph(3')-II (or nptII); confers resistance to neomycin, kanamycin, and G418 (Geneticin®)
   3850..4002    +  CDS            ble (fragment): BLE_KLEPN - Experimental evidence at protein level: Swiss-Prot protein existence level 1. Binding protein with a strong affinity to the bleomycin family of antibiotics. Binds to CL990; an antimitotic-antibiotic compound. From Klebsiella pneumoniae.
   4061..4108    +  polyA_signal   HSV TK poly(A) signal: herpes simplex virus thymidine kinase polyadenylation signal (Cole and Stacy, 1985)
   4199..4215    -  polyA_signal   bGH poly(A) signal (fragment): bovine growth hormone polyadenylation signal
   4437..5025    +  rep_origin     ori: high-copy-number ColE1/pMB1/pBR322/pUC origin of replication
   5140..5199    +  enhancer       CMV enhancer (fragment): human cytomegalovirus immediate early enhancer
