[The description below was written by a language model from this plasmid's Addgene catalogue record and pLannotate feature annotations shown in this document.]
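Description:
EGFP-IQCF2 is a mammalian expression plasmid built on the pEGFP-C1 backbone that produces human IQCF2 (IQ motif containing F2) as a fusion with enhanced green fluorescent protein at its N terminus. The full sequenced record is about 5.2 kb. Expression is driven by the human cytomegalovirus immediate early enhancer and promoter, which gives strong constitutive transcription in most mammalian cell lines. The EGFP coding sequence is followed by a short remnant of the multiple cloning site that serves as a linker, then the IQCF2 open reading frame, which was inserted between the EcoRI and BamHI sites, both of which remain intact. An SV40 polyadenylation signal terminates the transcript. The short large T antigen fragment annotated just upstream of it is most likely part of the SV40-derived sequence surrounding that signal rather than a functional coding element.

The plasmid replicates at high copy number in E. coli from a ColE1/pUC-type origin and also carries an f1 origin for single-stranded DNA production. Selection relies on one Tn5 aminoglycoside phosphotransferase gene (NeoR/KanR) placed behind tandem promoters. The bacterial bla promoter provides kanamycin resistance in E. coli, while the SV40 enhancer and early promoter, together with the HSV TK polyadenylation signal, allows G418 selection of stably transfected mammalian cells. The small ble and bGH poly(A) fragments in the feature table are probably incidental matches in backbone sequence and not working parts.

The stated purpose is simply fluorescent IQCF2, which suits transfection experiments that visualise the protein's localisation or expression in live or fixed cells. The record gives no further experimental context.
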