Addgene plasmid #110507: EGFP-IQCF2
Purpose: Fluorescent IQCF2
Depositing lab: Bernardo Mainou. Depositing organization: Emory University.
Backbone
  Vector backbone: pEGFP-C1
  Backbone size w/o insert (bp): 4700
  Vector type: Mammalian Expression
Growth in bacteria
  Bacterial resistance: Kanamycin, 50 μg/mL
  Growth temperature: 37°C
  Growth strain: DH5alpha
  Copy number: High Copy
Gene/Insert
  Gene/Insert name: IQCF2
  Species: H. sapiens (human)
  Entrez Gene: IQCF2 (a.k.a. MGC50809)
  Tag / fusion protein: EGFP (N terminal on backbone)
  Cloning method: Restriction Enzyme; 5′ cloning site EcoRI (not destroyed); 3′ cloning site BamHI (not destroyed)
  Sequencing primers: 5′ unknown
Terms and licenses: Academic/Nonprofit Terms; Industry Terms: Not Available to Industry
How to cite: EGFP-IQCF2 was a gift from Bernardo Mainou (Addgene plasmid # 110507 ; http://n2t.net/addgene:110507 ; RRID:Addgene_110507)
